>Addgene plasmid #103260 | LSB-hsa-miR-152-3p | depositor full sequence | sequence record 195569 | Full Sequence
AATTGAGGGGATAACGCAGGAAAGAACATGTGAGCAAAAGGCCAGCAAAAGGCCAGGAACCGTAAAAAGG
CCGCGTTGCTGGCGTTTTTCCATAGGCTCCGCCCCCCTGACGAGCATCACAAAAATCGACGCTCAAGTCA
GAGGTGGCGAAACCCGACAGGACTATAAAGATACCAGGCGTTTCCCCCTGGAAGCTCCCTCGTGCGCTCT
CCTGTTCCGACCCTGCCGCTTACCGGATACCTGTCCGCCTTTCTCCCTTCGGGAAGCGTGGCGCTTTCTC
ATAGCTCACGCTGTAGGTATCTCAGTTCGGTGTAGGTCGTTCGCTCCAAGCTGGGCTGTGTGCACGAACC
CCCCGTTCAGCCCGACCGCTGCGCCTTATCCGGTAACTATCGTCTTGAGTCCAACCCGGTAAGACACGAC
TTATCGCCACTGGCAGCAGCCACTGGTAACAGGATTAGCAGAGCGAGGTATGTAGGCGGTGCTACAGAGT
TCTTGAAGTGGTGGCCTAACTACGGCTACACTAGAAGAACAGTATTTGGTATCTGCGCTCTGCTGAAGCC
AGTTACCTTCGGAAAAAGAGTTGGTAGCTCTTGATCCGGCAAACAAACCACCGCTGGTAGCGGTGGTTTT
TTTGTTTGCAAGCAGCAGATTACGCGCAGAAAAAAAGGATCTCAAGAAGATCCTTTGATCTTTTCTACGG
GGTCTGACGCTCAGTGGAACGAAAACTCACGTTAAGGGATTTTGGTCATGAGATTATCAAAAAGGATCTT
CACCTAGATCCTTTTAAATTAAAAATGAAGTTTTAAATCAATCTAAAGTATATATGAGTAAACTTGGTCT
GACAGTTACCAATGCTTAATCAGTGAGGCACCTATCTCAGCGATCTGTCTATTTCGTTCATCCATAGTTG
CCTGACTCCCCGTCGTGTAGATAACTACGATACGGGAGGGCTTACCATCTGGCCCCAGTGCTGCAATGAT
ACCGCGAGAACCACGCTCACCGGCTCCAGATTTATCAGCAATAAACCAGCCAGCCGGAAGGGCCGAGCGC
AGAAGTGGTCCTGCAACTTTATCCGCCTCCATCCAGTCTATTAATTGTTGCCGGGAAGCTAGAGTAAGTA
GTTCGCCAGTTAATAGTTTGCGCAACGTTGTTGCCATTGCTACAGGCATCGTGGTGTCACGCTCGTCGTT
TGGTATGGCTTCATTCAGCTCCGGTTCCCAACGATCAAGGCGAGTTACATGATCCCCCATGTTGTGCAAA
AAAGCGGTTAGCTCCTTCGGTCCTCCGATCGTTGTCAGAAGTAAGTTGGCCGCAGTGTTATCACTCATGG
TTATGGCAGCACTGCATAATTCTCTTACTGTCATGCCATCCGTAAGATGCTTTTCTGTGACTGGTGAGTA
CTCAACCAAGTCATTCTGAGAATAGTGTATGCGGCGACCGAGTTGCTCTTGCCCGGCGTCAATACGGGAT
AATACCGCGCCACATAGCAGAACTTTAAAAGTGCTCATCATTGGAAAACGTTCTTCGGGGCGAAAACTCT
CAAGGATCTTACCGCTGTTGAGATCCAGTTCGATGTAACCCACTCGTGCACCCAACTGATCTTCAGCATC
TTTTACTTTCACCAGCGTTTCTGGGTGAGCAAAAACAGGAAGGCAAAATGCCGCAAAAAAGGGAATAAGG
GCGACACGGAAATGTTGAATACTCATACTCTTCCTTTTTCAATATTATTGAAGCATTTATCAGGGTTATT
GTCTCATGAGCGGATACATATTTGAATGTAGCTCCGAATTTCTCGAGGGCTTGTCGACGACGGCGGTCTC
CGTCGTCAGGATCATGAATTCGACCCGCCTGCCACCATGACCGAGTACAAGCCCACGGTGCGCCTCGCCA
CCCGCGACGACGTCCCCCGGGCCGTACGCACCCTCGCCGCCGCGTTCGCCGACTACCCCGCCACGCGCCA
CACCGTCGACCCGGACCGCCACATCGAGCGGGTCACCGAGCTGCAAGAACTCTTCCTCACGCGCGTCGGG
CTCGACATCGGCAAGGTGTGGGTCGCGGACGACGGCGCCGCGGTGGCGGTCTGGACCACGCCGGAGAGCG
TCGAAGCGGGGGCGGTGTTCGCCGAGATCGGCCCGCGCATGGCCGAGTTGAGCGGTTCCCGGCTGGCCGC
GCAGCAACAGATGGAAGGCCTCCTGGCGCCGCACCGGCCCAAGGAGCCCGCGTGGTTCCTGGCCACCGTC
GGCGTCTCGCCCGACCACCAGGGCAAGGGTCTGGGCAGCGCCGTCGTGCTCCCCGGAGTGGAGGCGGCCG
AGCGCGCCGGGGTGCCCGCCTTCCTGGAGACATCCGCGCCCCGCAACCTCCCCTTCTACGAGCGGCTCGG
CTTCACCGTCACCGCCGACGTCGAGGTGCCCGAAGGACCGCGCACCTGGTGCATGACCCGCAAGCCCGGT
GCCTGATACGCGTGAATTCACTCCTCAGGTGCAGGCTGCCTATCAGAAGGTGGTGGCTGGTGTGGCCAAT
GCCCTGGCTCACAAATACCACTGAGATCTTTTTCCCTCTGCCAAAAATTATGGGGACATCATGAAGCCCC
TTGAGCATCTGACTTCTGGCTAATAAAGGAAATTTATTTTCATTGCAATAGTGTGTTGGAATTTTTTGTG
TCTCTCACTCGGAAGGACATATGGGAGGGCAAATCATTTAAAACATCAGAATGAGTATTTGGTTTAGAGT
TTGGCAACATATGCCCATATGCTGGCTGCCATGAACAAAGGTTGGCTATAAAGAGGTCATCAGTATATGA
AACAGCCCCCTGCTGTCCATTCCTTATTCCATAGAAAAGCCTTGACTTGAGGTTAGATTTTTTTTATATT
TTGTTTTGTGTTATTTTTTTCTTTAACATCCCTAAAATTTTCCTTACATGTTTTACTAGCCAGATTTTTC
CTCCTCTCCTGACTACTCCCAGTCATAGCTGTCCCTCTTCTCTTATGGAGATCCCTCGACCTGCAGCCCA
AGCTTGAATTCTCTAGAATTACCCTGTTATCCCTATGCTTGGTTTACCGAGCTCTTATTGGTTTTCAAAC
TTCATTGACTGTGCCCAACGCGCCTGGGAGCTCACGGGGACAGCCCCCCCCCAAAGCCCCCAGGGATGTA
ATTACGTCCCTCCCCCGCTAGGGGGCAGCAGCGAGCCGCCCGGGGCTCCGCTCCGGTCCGGCGCTCCCCC
CGCATCCCCGAGCCGGCAGCGTGCGGGGACAGCCCGGGCACGGGGAAGGTGGCACGGGATCGCTTTCCTC
TGAACGCTTCTCGCTGCTCTTTGAGCCTGCAGACACCTGGGGGGATACGGGGAAAAAGCTAGGCTGAAAG
ACCGGTTCTTAGAATGACACGCGCCTGGGAGCTCACGGGGACAGCCCCCCCCCAAAGCCCCCAGGGATGT
AATTACGTCCCTCCCCCGCTAGGGGGCAGCAGCGAGCCGCCCGGGGCTCCGCTCCGGTCCGGCGCTCCCC
CCGCATCCCCGAGCCGGCAGCGTGCGGGGACAGCCCGGGCACGGGGAAGGTGGCACGGGATCGCTTTCCT
CTGAACGCTTCTCGCTGCTCTTTGAGCCTGCAGACACCTGGGGGGATACGGGGAAAAAGCTAACTTCTGA
GACGACAACTTTGTATAGAAAAGTTGGCTCCGAATTCGCCCTTGACAGCAGAGATCCAGTTTGGTTAATT
AATTGGCTCCGGTGCCCGTCAGTGGGCAGAGCGCACATCGCCCACAGTCCCCGAGAAGTTGTGGGGAGGG
GTCGGCAATTGAACCGGTGCCTAGAGAAGGTGGCGCGGGGTAAACTGGGAAAGTGATGTCGTGTACTGGC
TCCGCCTTTTTCCCGAGGGTGGGGGAGAACCGTATATAAGTGCAGTAGTCGCCGTGAACGTTCTTTTTCG
CAACGGGTTTGCCGCCAGAACACAGGTAAGTGCCGTGTGTGGTTCCCGCGGGCCTGGCCTCTTTACGGGT
TATGGCCCTTGCGTGCCTTGAATTACTTCCACCTGGCTGCAGTACGTGATTCTTGATCCCGAGCTTCGGG
TTGGAAGTGGGTGGGAGAGTTCGAGGCCTTGCGCTTAAGGAGCCCCTTCGCCTCGTGCTTGAGTTGAGGC
CTGGCCTGGGCGCTGGGGCCGCCGCGTGCGAATCTGGTGGCACCTTCGCGCCTGTCTCGCTGCTTTCGAT
AAGTCTCTAGCCATTTAAAATTTTTGATGACCTGCTGCGACGCTTTTTTTCTGGCAAGATAGTCTTGTAA
ATGCGGGCCAAGATCTGCACACTGGTATTTCGGTTTTTGGGGCCGCGGGCGGCGACGGGGCCCGTGCGTC
CCAGCGCACATGTTCGGCGAGGCGGGGCCTGCGAGCGCGGCCACCGAGAATCGGACGGGGGTAGTCTCAA
GCTGGCCGGCCTGCTCTGGTGCCTGGCCTCGCGCCGCCGTGTATCGCCCCGCCCTGGGCGGCAAGGCTGG
CCCGGTCGGCACCAGTTGCGTGAGCGGAAAGATGGCCGCTTCCCGGCCCTGCTGCAGGGAGCTCAAAATG
GAGGACGCGGCGCTCGGGAGAGCGGGCGGGTGAGTCACCCACACAAAGGAAAAGGGCCTTTCCGTCCTCA
GCCGTCGCTTCATGTGACTCCACGGAGTACCGGGCGCCGTCCAGGCACCTCGATTAGTTCTCGAGCTTTT
GGAGTACGTCGTCTTTAGGTTGGGGGGAGGGGTTTTATGCGATGGAGTTTCCCCACACTGAGTGGGTGGA
GACTGAAGTTAGGCCAGCTTGGCACTTGATGTAATTCTCCTTGGAATTTGCCCTTTTTGAGTTTGGATCT
TGGTTCATTCTCAAGCCTCAGACAGTGGTTCAAAGTTTTTTTCTTCCATTTCAGGTGTCGTGAGAAGGGC
GAATTCGACCCAAGTTTGTACAAAAAAGCAGGCTGGATCCAGGTGCCACCATGGTGAGCGAGCTGATTAA
GGAGAACATGCACATGAAGCTGTACATGGAGGGCACCGTGAACAACCACCACTTCAAGTGCACATCCGAG
GGCGAAGGCAAGCCCTACGAGGGCACCCAGACCATGAGAATCAAGGCGGTCGAGGGCGGCCCTCTCCCCT
TCGCCTTCGACATCCTGGCTACCAGCTTCATGTACGGCAGCAAAACCTTCATCAACCACACCCAGGGCAT
CCCCGACTTCTTTAAGCAGTCCTTCCCCGAGGGCTTCACATGGGAGAGAGTCACCACATACGAAGATGGG
GGCGTGCTGACCGCTACCCAGGACACCAGCCTCCAGGACGGCTGCCTCATCTACAACGTCAAGATCAGAG
GGGTGAACTTCCCATCCAACGGCCCTGTGATGCAGAAGAAAACACTCGGCTGGGAGGCCTCCACCGAGAC
ACTGTACCCCGCTGACGGCGGCCTGGAAGGCAGAGCCGACATGGCCCTGAAGCTCGTGGGCGGGGGCCAC
CTGATCTGCAACCTTAAGACCACATACAGATCCAAGAAACCCGCTAAGAACCTCAAGATGCCCGGCGTCT
ACTATGTGGACAGGAGACTGGAAAGAATCAAGGAGGCCGACAAAGAGACATACGTCGAGCAGCACGAGGT
GGCTGTGGCCAGATACTGCGACCTCCCTAGCAAACTGGGGCACAAACTTAATTGAGAATTCTACCACCCA
GCTTTCTTGTACAAAGTGGTACGTCTCAAGACCAGAGGTCTCTGCTTGATATCGTCCAAGTTCTGTCATG
CACTGACCAAGTTCTGTCATGCACTGACCAAGTTCTGTCATGCACTGACCAAGTTCTGTCATGCACTGAC
AACCAGAAGAGACCTGTGCTTCACTCCTCAGGTGCAGGCTGCCTATCAGAAGGTGGTGGCTGGTGTGGCC
AATGCCCTGGCTCACAAATACCACTGAGATCTTTTTCCCTCTGCCAAAAATTATGGGGACATCATGAAGC
CCCTTGAGCATCTGACTTCTGGCTAATAAAGGAAATTTATTTTCATTGCAATAGTGTGTTGGAATTTTTT
GTGTCTCTCACTCGGAAGGACATATGGGAGGGCAAATCATTTAAAACATCAGAATGAGTATTTGGTTTAG
AGTTTGGCAACATATGCCCATATGCTGGCTGCCATGAACAAAGGTTGGCTATAAAGAGGTCATCAGTATA
TGAAACAGCCCCCTGCTGTCCATTCCTTATTCCATAGAAAAGCCTTGACTTGAGGTTAGATTTTTTTTAT
ATTTTGTTTTGTGTTATTTTTTTCTTTAACATCCCTAAAATTTTCCTTACATGTTTTACTAGCCAGATTT
TTCCTCCTCTCCTGACTACTCCCAGTCATAGCTGTCCCTCTTCTCTTATGGAGATCCCGAGCGGTGCGTT
TTTATGCTTGTAGTATTGTATAATGTTTTTAAGATCCAAGCTTCTGACCTCTTCTCTTCCTCCCACAGGG
CCTCGAGACAATTGCATCGATGGTACCAGTGAAAGTCTGCAATGAATTCGAGTTGGCGCGCCTGTCATTC
TAAATCTCTCTTTCAGCCTAAAGCTTTTTCCCCGTATCCCCCCAGGTGTCTGCAGGCTCAAAGAGCAGCG
AGAAGCGTTCAGAGGAAAGCGATCCCGTGCCACCTTCCCCGTGCCCGGGCTGTCCCCGCACGCTGCCGGC
TCGGGGATGCGGGGGGAGCGCCGGACCGGAGCGGAGCCCCGGGCGGCTCGCTGCTGCCCCCTAGCGGGGG
AGGGACGTAATTACATCCCTGGGGGCTTTGGGAGGGGGCTGTCCCCGTGAGCTCCCAGGCGCGCCTGTCA
TTCTAAATCTCTCTTTCAGCCTAAAGCTTTTTCCCCGTATCCCCCCAGGTGTCTGCAGGCTCAAAGAGCA
GCGAGAAGCGTTCAGAGGAAAGCGATCCCGTGCCACCTTCCCCGTGCCCGGGCTGTCCCCGCACGCTGCC
GGCTCGGGGATGCGGGGGGAGCGCCGGACCGGAGCGGAGCCCCGGGCGGCTCGCTGCTGCCCCCTAGCGG
GGGAGGGACGTAATTACATCCCTGGGGGCTTTGGGGGGGGGCTGTCCCCGTGAGCTCCCAGGCGCGCCAA
CTCGGTACCGTATCGATGTCGACGTTAACGCTAGTGATATCAACTTTGTATAGAAAAGTTGGCTCCGAAT
TCGCCCTTGACAGCAGAGATCCAGTTTGGTTAATTAATTGGCTCCGGTGCCCGTCAGTGGGCAGAGCGCA
CATCGCCCACAGTCCCCGAGAAGTTGTGGGGAGGGGTCGGCAATTGAACCGGTGCCTAGAGAAGGTGGCG
CGGGGTAAACTGGGAAAGTGATGTCGTGTACTGGCTCCGCCTTTTTCCCGAGGGTGGGGGAGAACCGTAT
ATAAGTGCAGTAGTCGCCGTGAACGTTCTTTTTCGCAACGGGTTTGCCGCCAGAACACAGGTAAGTGCCG
TGTGTGGTTCCCGCGGGCCTGGCCTCTTTACGGGTTATGGCCCTTGCGTGCCTTGAATTACTTCCACCTG
GCTGCAGTACGTGATTCTTGATCCCGAGCTTCGGGTTGGAAGTGGGTGGGAGAGTTCGAGGCCTTGCGCT
TAAGGAGCCCCTTCGCCTCGTGCTTGAGTTGAGGCCTGGCCTGGGCGCTGGGGCCGCCGCGTGCGAATCT
GGTGGCACCTTCGCGCCTGTCTCGCTGCTTTCGATAAGTCTCTAGCCATTTAAAATTTTTGATGACCTGC
TGCGACGCTTTTTTTCTGGCAAGATAGTCTTGTAAATGCGGGCCAAGATCTGCACACTGGTATTTCGGTT
TTTGGGGCCGCGGGCGGCGACGGGGCCCGTGCGTCCCAGCGCACATGTTCGGCGAGGCGGGGCCTGCGAG
CGCGGCCACCGAGAATCGGACGGGGGTAGTCTCAAGCTGGCCGGCCTGCTCTGGTGCCTGGCCTCGCGCC
GCCGTGTATCGCCCCGCCCTGGGCGGCAAGGCTGGCCCGGTCGGCACCAGTTGCGTGAGCGGAAAGATGG
CCGCTTCCCGGCCCTGCTGCAGGGAGCTCAAAATGGAGGACGCGGCGCTCGGGAGAGCGGGCGGGTGAGT
CACCCACACAAAGGAAAAGGGCCTTTCCGTCCTCAGCCGTCGCTTCATGTGACTCCACGGAGTACCGGGC
GCCGTCCAGGCACCTCGATTAGTTCTCGAGCTTTTGGAGTACGTCGTCTTTAGGTTGGGGGGAGGGGTTT
TATGCGATGGAGTTTCCCCACACTGAGTGGGTGGAGACTGAAGTTAGGCCAGCTTGGCACTTGATGTAAT
TCTCCTTGGAATTTGCCCTTTTTGAGTTTGGATCTTGGTTCATTCTCAAGCCTCAGACAGTGGTTCAAAG
TTTTTTTCTTCCATTTCAGGTGTCGTGAGAAGGGCGAATTCGACCCAAGTTTGTACAAAAAAGCAGGCTC
GCCACCATGGTGAGCAAGGGCGAGGAGCTGTTCACCGGGGTGGTGCCCATCCTGGTCGAGCTGGACGGCG
ACGTAAACGGCCACAAGTTCAGCGTGAGGGGCGAGGGCGAGGGCGATGCCACCAACGGCAAGCTGACCCT
GAAGTTCATCTGCACCACCGGCAAGCTGCCCGTGCCCTGGCCCACCCTCGTGACCACCCTGAGCCACGGC
GTGCAGTGCTTCGCCCGCTACCCCGACCACATGAAGCAGCACGACTTCTTCAAGTCCGCCATGCCCGAAG
GCTACGTCCAGGAGCGCACCATCTTCTTCAAGGACGACGGCACCTACAAGACCCGCGCCGAGGTGAAGTT
CGAGGGCGACACCCTAGTGAACCGCATCGAGCTGAAGGGCGTCGACTTCAAGGAGGACGGCAACATCCTG
GGGCACAAGCTGGAGTACAACTTCAACAGCCACAACATCTATATCATGGCCGTCAAGCAGAAGAACGGCA
TCAAGGTGAACTTCAAGATCCGCCACAACGTGGAGGACGGCAGCGTGCAGCTCGCCGACCACTACCAGCA
GAACACCCCCATCGGCGACGGCCCCGTGCTGCTGCCCGACAGCCACTACCTGAGCACCCAGTCCGTGCTG
AGCAAAGACCCCAACGAGAAGCGCGATCACATGGTCCTGCTGGAGTTCCGCACCGCCGCCGGGATCACTC
TCGGCATGGACGAGCTGTACAAGTAATACCACCCAGCTTTCTTGTACAAAGTGGTACGCGTGAATTCACT
CCTCAGGTGCAGGCTGCCTATCAGAAGGTGGTGGCTGGTGTGGCCAATGCCCTGGCTCACAAATACCACT
GAGATCTTTTTCCCTCTGCCAAAAATTATGGGGACATCATGAAGCCCCTTGAGCATCTGACTTCTGGCTA
ATAAAGGAAATTTATTTTCATTGCAATAGTGTGTTGGAATTTTTTGTGTCTCTCACTCGGAAGGACATAT
GGGAGGGCAAATCATTTAAAACATCAGAATGAGTATTTGGTTTAGAGTTTGGCAACATATGCCCATATGC
TGGCTGCCATGAACAAAGGTTGGCTATAAAGAGGTCATCAGTATATGAAACAGCCCCCTGCTGTCCATTC
CTTATTCCATAGAAAAGCCTTGACTTGAGGTTAGATTTTTTTTATATTTTGTTTTGTGTTATTTTTTTCT
TTAACATCCCTAAAATTTTCCTTACATGTTTTACTAGCCAGATTTTTCCTCCTCTCCTGACTACTCCCAG
TCATAGCTGTCCCTCTTCTCTTATGGAGATCCCTCGACCTGCAGCCCAAGCTTGGCGTAATCATGGTCAT
AGCTGTTTCCTGTGTGAAATTGTTATCCGCTCACAATTCCACACAACATACGAGCCGGAAGCATAAAGTG
TAAAGCCTGGGGTGCCTAATGAGTGAGCTAACTCACATTAATTGCGTTGCGCTCACTGCCCGCTTTCCAG
TCGGGAAACCTGTCGTGCCAGCGGATCGACAGTACTAAGCTTGGTCTAATACCCAATCTCTCGTCTTATC
CAGATGTTTTATACGCCTCTGGCCCGTGTCTCAAAATCTCTGATGTTACATTGCACAAGATAAAATAATA
TCATCATGAACAATAAAACTGTCTGCTTACATAAACAGTAATACAAGGGGTGTTATGAGCCATATTCAAC
GGGAAACGTCGAGGCCGCGATTAAATTCCAACATGGATGCTGATTTATATGGGTATAAATGGGCTCGCGA
TAATGTCGGGCAATCAGGTGCGACAATCTATCGCTTGTATGGGAAGCCCGATGCGCCAGAGTTGTTTCTG
AAACATGGCAAAGGTAGCGTTGCCAATGATGTTACAGATGAGATGGTCAGACTAAACTGGCTGACGGAAT
TTATGCCTCTTCCGACCATCAAGCATTTTATCCGTACTCCTGATGATGCATGGTTACTCACCACTGCGAT
CCCCGGAAAAACAGCATTCCAGGTATTAGAAGAATATCCTGATTCAGGTGAAAATATTGTTGATGCGCTG
GCAGTGTTCCTGCGCCGGTTGCATTCGATTCCTGTTTGTAATTGTCCTTTTAACAGCGATCGCGTATTTC
GTCTCGCTCAGGCGCAATCACGAATGAATAACGGTTTGGTTGATGCGAGTGATTTTGATGACGAGCGTAA
TGGCTGGCCTGTTGAACAAGTCTGGAAAGAAATGCATAAACTTTTGCCATTCTCACCGGATTCAGTCGTC
ACTCATGGTGATTTCTCACTTGATAACCTTATTTTTGACGAGGGGAAATTAATAGGTTGTATTGATGTTG
GACGAGTCGGAATCGCAGACCGATACCAGGATCTTGCCATCCTATGGAACTGCCTCGGTGAGTTTTCTCC
TTCATTACAGAAACGGCTTTTTCAAAAATATGGTATTGATAATCCTGATATGAATAAATTGCAGTTTCAT
TTGATGCTCGATGAGTTTTTCTAATCAGAATTGGTTAATTGGTTGTAACACTGGCAGAGCATTACGCTGA
CTTGACGGGACGGCGCAAGCTCATGACCAAAATCCCTTAACGTGAGTTACGCGTCGTTCCACTGAGCGTC
AGAGGTATCACTAGTATTACAGAGGTAAGTTATAACAGTCGCCTAACCC
Features (pLannotate 1.2.2; 28 found; start..end, strand, type, name):
     87..675     -  rep_origin     ori: high-copy-number ColE1/pMB1/pBR322/pUC origin of replication
    846..1706    -  CDS            AmpR: β-lactamase; bla; confers resistance to ampicillin, carbenicillin, and related antibiotics
   1707..1778    -  promoter       AmpR promoter: bla
   1857..2456    +  CDS            PuroR: puromycin N-acetyltransferase; pac from Streptomyces alboniger; confers resistance to puromycin
   2461..2541    +  CDS            HBB (fragment): HBB_PONPY - Experimental evidence at transcript level: Swiss-Prot protein existence level 2. Involved in oxygen transport from the lung to the various peripheral tissues. From Pongo pygmaeus (Bornean orangutan).
   2612..2667    +  polyA_signal   β-globin poly(A) signal: rabbit β-globin polyadenylation signal (Gil and Proudfoot, 1987)
   3646..3666    +  protein_bind   attB4: mutant version of attB; core recombination site for the Gateway® BP reaction BP Clonase™
   3734..3945    +  promoter       EF-1α core promoter: core promoter for human elongation factor EF-1α
   3946..4884    +  intron         EF-1α intron A: intron upstream of the start codon of human EF-1α
   4911..4931    +  protein_bind   attB1: mutant version of attB; core recombination site for the Gateway® BP reaction BP Clonase™
   4951..5646    +  CDS            mKate2: mKate2 is a basic (constitutively fluorescent) red fluorescent protein published in 2009, derived from Entacmaea quadricolor. It is reported to be a rapidly-maturing monomer with moderate acid sensitivity.
   5666..5690    -  protein_bind   attB2: mutant version of attB; recombination site for the Gateway® BP reaction BP Clonase™
   5830..5904    +  CDS            HBB (fragment): HBB_PONPY - Experimental evidence at transcript level: Swiss-Prot protein existence level 2. Involved in oxygen transport from the lung to the various peripheral tissues. From Pongo pygmaeus (Bornean orangutan).
   5975..6030    +  polyA_signal   β-globin poly(A) signal: rabbit β-globin polyadenylation signal (Gil and Proudfoot, 1987)
   6414..6439    +  misc_feature   SA: splice acceptor site
   7111..7131    +  protein_bind   attB4: mutant version of attB; core recombination site for the Gateway® BP reaction BP Clonase™
   7199..7410    +  promoter       EF-1α core promoter: core promoter for human elongation factor EF-1α
   7411..8349    +  intron         EF-1α intron A: intron upstream of the start codon of human EF-1α
   8376..8396    +  protein_bind   attB1: mutant version of attB; core recombination site for the Gateway® BP reaction BP Clonase™
   8407..9123    +  CDS            EBFP2: EBFP2 is a basic (constitutively fluorescent) blue fluorescent protein published in 2007, derived from Aequorea victoria. It is reported to be a rapidly-maturing monomer with moderate acid sensitivity.
   9131..9155    -  protein_bind   attB2: mutant version of attB; recombination site for the Gateway® BP reaction BP Clonase™
   9159..9239    +  CDS            HBB (fragment): HBB_PONPY - Experimental evidence at transcript level: Swiss-Prot protein existence level 2. Involved in oxygen transport from the lung to the various peripheral tissues. From Pongo pygmaeus (Bornean orangutan).
   9310..9365    +  polyA_signal   β-globin poly(A) signal: rabbit β-globin polyadenylation signal (Gil and Proudfoot, 1987)
   9748..9770    -  protein_bind   lac operator (fragment): The lac repressor binds to the lac operator to inhibit transcription in E. coli. This inhibition can be relieved by adding lactose or isopropyl-β-D-thiogalactopyranoside (IPTG). lac repressor encoded by lacI
   9774..9804    -  promoter       lac promoter: promoter for the E. coli lac operon
   9819..9840    -  protein_bind   CAP binding site: CAP binding activates transcription in the presence of cAMP. E. coli catabolite activator protein
   9853..9892    -  CDS            lacI (fragment): lac repressor; lacI; The lac repressor binds to the lac operator to inhibit transcription in E. coli. This inhibition can be relieved by adding lactose or isopropyl-β-D-thiogalactopyranoside (IPTG).
  10065..10874   +  CDS            KanR: aminoglycoside phosphotransferase; aph(3')-Ia; confers resistance to kanamycin in bacteria or G418 (Geneticin®) in eukaryotes
