[The description below was written by a language model from this plasmid's Addgene catalogue record and pLannotate feature annotations shown in this document.]
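Description:
LSB-hsa-miR-152-3p is a mammalian expression and synthetic-biology plasmid of about 11 kb, built on the Low Sensor Backbone (LSB) and designed to report the activity of the human microRNA miR-152-3p by fluorescence. It is propagated in E. coli from a high-copy ColE1/pUC-type origin and carries both a β-lactamase gene and an aph(3')-Ia kanamycin-resistance gene, consistent with the dual ampicillin and kanamycin selection listed in the record. A small lac promoter/operator remnant from the cloning backbone is also annotated.

The payload consists of two parallel transcription units, each driven by the human EF-1α core promoter with its intron A and terminated by a rabbit β-globin polyadenylation signal. Both are flanked by Gateway attB4, attB1 and attB2 scars left from their modular assembly. One unit encodes the red fluorescent protein mKate2, and according to the record it carries the hsa-miR-152-3p target in its 3' UTR. This target is not annotated as a separate feature in the table, though there is unannotated space between the mKate2 coding region and its β-globin sequences. The other unit encodes EBFP2 without a target site and serves as an internal reference. When miR-152-3p is active in transfected cells, mKate2 is repressed relative to EBFP2, so the red-to-blue ratio measures miRNA activity independently of plasmid dose.

A puromycin N-acetyltransferase gene with its own β-globin poly(A) allows puromycin selection in mammalian cells, although no promoter for it is annotated. The depositor notes that the repeated poly(A) elements make the plasmid inherently unstable. Small insertions flanking the puromycin coding region also differ from the deposited sequence but do not affect selection.
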