Addgene plasmid #103260: LSB-hsa-miR-152-3p
Purpose: Used to sense miRNA activity using fluorescence based tools. hsa-miR-152-3p target in 3' UTR of of mKate. miRNA activity can be measured by the repression of mKate2 relative to EBFP2 fluorescent proteins . Plasmid is inherently unstable; please see Depositor Comments
Depositing lab: Ron Weiss. Depositing organization: Massachusetts Institute of Technology. Publication: A mixed antagonistic/synergistic miRNA repression model enables accurate predictions of multi-input miRNA sensor activity. Gam JJ, Babb J, Weiss R. Nat Commun. 2018 Jun 22;9(1):2430. doi: 10.1038/s41467-018-04575-0. PubMed 29934631.
Backbone
  Vector backbone: Low Sensor Backbone (LSB)
  Vector type: Mammalian Expression, Synthetic Biology
Growth in bacteria
  Bacterial resistance: Ampicillin and Kanamycin, 100 & 50 μg/mL
  Growth temperature: 30°C
  Growth strain: NEB Stable
  Copy number: High Copy
Gene/Insert
  Gene/Insert name: hsa-miR-152-3p target
  Species: H. sapiens (human)
  Entrez Gene: MIR152 (a.k.a. MIRN152, mir-152)
  Promoter: EF-1a
  Cloning method: Gibson Cloning
Terms and licenses: Academic/Nonprofit Terms; Industry Terms: Not Available to Industry
Depositor comments: Please note that this plasmid is inherently unstable due to a repeating poly A element. We recommend performing a diagnostic digest on multiple colonies upon receipt. The depositors would like to note the presence of several discrepancies between the depositor sequence and physical plasmid sequence. In particular, the sequences upstream and downstream of the puromycin coding region have 10 bp insertions which do not affect the ability to perform puromycin selection. The sequences for those regions within the physical plasmids are as follows: Upstream of Puro: GAATTCGACCGCCTGTCTCAAGGTGCCACC; Downstream of Puro: GCTTTGAGACTACGCGTGAATTCACTCCTC.
How to cite: LSB-hsa-miR-152-3p was a gift from Ron Weiss (Addgene plasmid # 103260 ; http://n2t.net/addgene:103260 ; RRID:Addgene_103260)
