>Addgene plasmid #103260 | LSB-hsa-miR-152-3p | depositor partial sequence | sequence record 195570 | hsa-miR-152-3p target
CCAAGTTCTGTCATGCACTGA
