>Addgene plasmid #103260 | LSB-hsa-miR-152-3p | addgene partial sequence | sequence record 240214 | mKate2-F 5'-ACCCGCTAAGAACCTCAAGA-3'
TCAAGGAGGCCGACAAAGAGACATACGTCGAGCAGCACGAGGTGGCTGTGGCCAGATACTGCGACCTCCC
TAGCAAACTGGGGCACAAACTTAATTGAGAATTCTACCACCCAGCTTTCTTGTACAAAGTGGTACGTCTC
AAGACCAGAGGTCTCTGCTTGATATCGTCCAAGTTCTGTCATGCACTGACCAAGTTCTGTCATGCACTGA
CCAAGTTCTGTCATGCACTGACCAAGTTCTGTCATGCACTGACAACCAGAAGAGACCTGTGCTTCACTCC
TCAGGTGCAGGCTGCCTATCAGAAGGTGGTGGCTGGTGTGGCCAATGCCCTGGCTCACAAATACCACTGA
GATCTTTTTCCCTCTGCCAAAAATTATGGGGACATCATGAAGCCCCTTGAGCATCTGACTTCTGGCTAAT
AAAGGAAATTTATTTTCATTGCAATAGTGTGTTGGAATTTTTTGTGTCTCTCACTCGGAAGGACATATGG
GAGGGCAAATCATTTAAAACATCAGAATGAGTATTTGGTTTAGAGTTTGGCAACATATGCCCATATGCTG
GCTGCCATGAACAAAGGTTGGCTATAAAGAGGTCATCAGTATATGAAACAGCCCCCTGCTGTCCATTCCT
TATTCCATAGAAAAGCCTTGACTTGA
